Addgene plasmid #60511: pSBbi-GP
Purpose: (Empty Backbone) SB-transposon with constitutive bi-directional promoter, one side: SfiI cloning site for GOI (contains filler DNA), other side: GFP and puromycin resistance gene
Depositing lab: Eric Kowarz. Depositing organization: Goethe-Universitaet Frankfurt am Main. Publication: Optimized Sleeping Beauty transposons rapidly generate stable transgenic cell lines. Kowarz E, Loescher D, Marschalek R. Biotechnol J. 2015 Feb 4. doi: 10.1002/biot.201400821. PubMed 25650551.
Backbone
  Vector backbone: pUC19
  Backbone size (bp): 2021
  Vector type: Mammalian Expression ; Transposon
  Promoter: EF1a/RPBSA
  Selectable markers: Puromycin
Growth in bacteria
  Bacterial resistance: Ampicillin, 100 μg/mL
  Growth temperature: 37°C
  Growth strain: Top10
  Copy number: High Copy
Gene/Insert
  Cloning method: Restriction Enzyme
  Sequencing primers: 5′ GCCTCAGACAGTGGTTCAAAG; 3′ AGGCACAGTCGAGGCTGAT
Terms and licenses: Academic/Nonprofit Terms; Industry Terms: Not Available to Industry
How to cite: pSBbi-GP was a gift from Eric Kowarz (Addgene plasmid # 60511 ; http://n2t.net/addgene:60511 ; RRID:Addgene_60511)
