[The description below was written by a language model from this plasmid's Addgene catalogue record and pLannotate feature annotations shown in this document.]
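Description:
pSBbi-GP is an empty-backbone Sleeping Beauty transposon vector built on pUC19 for generating stable transgenic mammalian cell lines. In bacteria it is maintained as a high-copy plasmid through the ColE1/pUC origin and selected with ampicillin via the β-lactamase gene and its native promoter. The automated annotation of the 6,640-nt sequence also picks up short fragments of a bom region, an M13 origin and an SV40 promoter, which appear to be backbone remnants rather than functional units. The annotation does not call out the Sleeping Beauty inverted terminal repeats, although the catalogue entry describes the construct as an SB transposon, so these would be expected to flank the mammalian cassette.

The payload is a constitutive bidirectional expression unit, listed as EF1a/RPBSA. On one side, the EF-1α promoter drives transcription toward a bGH polyadenylation signal. Between them lies the SfiI cloning site for a gene of interest, currently occupied by filler DNA that is replaced during restriction cloning. On the opposite strand, the second promoter (RPBSA, not annotated in the feature table but consistent with the gap upstream of the reporter) expresses EGFP followed closely by the puromycin N-acetyltransferase gene. This unit terminates in a β-globin-derived sequence and the rabbit β-globin poly(A) signal. The record does not state how the EGFP and PuroR coding regions are linked.

In use, the plasmid would be delivered together with a source of Sleeping Beauty transposase, which excises the transposon and integrates it into the host genome. Integrants can then be enriched by puromycin selection and monitored or sorted by green fluorescence, while the inserted gene is constitutively expressed from the same locus.
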