Features (pLannotate 1.2.2; 12 found; start..end, strand, type, name):
    299..320     -  promoter       SV40 promoter (fragment): SV40 enhancer and early promoter
    324..548     -  polyA_signal   bGH poly(A) signal: bovine growth hormone polyadenylation signal
    829..2010    -  promoter       EF-1α promoter: strong constitutive promoter for human elongation factor EF-1α
   2643..3359    +  CDS            EGFP: EGFP is a basic (constitutively fluorescent) green fluorescent protein published in 1996, derived from Aequorea victoria. It is reported to be a rapidly-maturing weak dimer with moderate acid sensitivity.
   3426..4025    +  CDS            PuroR: puromycin N-acetyltransferase; pac from Streptomyces alboniger; confers resistance to puromycin
   4039..4119    +  CDS            HBB (fragment): HBB_PONPY - Experimental evidence at transcript level: Swiss-Prot protein existence level 2. Involved in oxygen transport from the lung to the various peripheral tissues. From Pongo pygmaeus (Bornean orangutan).
   4190..4245    +  polyA_signal   β-globin poly(A) signal: rabbit β-globin polyadenylation signal (Gil and Proudfoot, 1987)
   4808..5396    -  rep_origin     ori: high-copy-number ColE1/pMB1/pBR322/pUC origin of replication
   5567..6427    -  CDS            AmpR: β-lactamase; bla; confers resistance to ampicillin, carbenicillin, and related antibiotics
   6428..6532    -  promoter       AmpR promoter: bla
   6559..6609    +  misc_feature   bom (fragment): basis of mobility region from pBR322
   6610..6640    -  rep_origin     M13 ori (fragment): M13 bacteriophage origin of replication; arrow indicates direction of (+) strand synthesis
>Addgene plasmid #60511 | pSBbi-GP | addgene full sequence | sequence record 222915 | Addgene NGS Result
GGATCCCTATACAGTTGAAGTCGGAAGTTTACATACACTTAAGTTGGAGTCATTAAAACTCGTTTTTCAA
CTACTCCACAAATTTCTTGTTAACAAACAATAGTTTTGGCAAGTCAGTTAGGACATCTACTTTGTGCATG
ACACAAGTCATTTTTCCAACAATTGTTTACAGACAGATTATTTCACTTATAATTCACTGTATCACAATTC
CAGTGGGTCAGAAGTTTACATACACTAAGTTCGACTCCTCTGCAGAATGCGGCGATGTTTCGGTAAGGGG
TCCGCTATCTAGTAGGCCCAGCTGGTTCTTTCCGCCTCAGAAGCCATAGAGCCCACCGCATCCCCAGCAT
GCCTGCTATTGTCTTCCCAATCCTCCCCCTTGCTGTCCTGCCCCACCCCACCCCCCAGAATAGAATGACA
CCTACTCAGACAATGCGATGCAATTTCCTCATTTTATTAGGAAAGGACAGTGGGAGTGGCACCTTCCAGG
GTCAAGGAAGGCACGGGGGAGGGGCAAACAACAGATGGCTGGCAACTAGAAGGCACAGTCGAGGCTGATC
AGCGAGCTCTAGAGAATTGATCCCCAAGCTTGGCCTGACAGGCCTTCGAATTAGTGAGAAGGAAAGACGC
AACCAGGAAGCCCACCAAGAGAAAGAGGCATTTCCTGAAAAGATTCCCCTTTTTGGAGAGCCCTACAAGG
TATTTACTGAACACTAGACATTGAAGTCCTGATTTATCACAATGTTGAACCCTATGATGAAACAATTCAG
TATAATTGAGTTCGAAACTCGAGCCATGGTGGCCTCAGAGGCCAGCTTGGGGTAGTTTTCACGACACCTT
AAATGGAAGAAAAAAACTTTGAACCACTGTCTGAGGCTTGAGAATGAACCAAGATCCAAACTCAAAAAGG
GCAAATTCCAAGGAGAATTACATCAAGTGCCAAGCTGGCCTAACTTCAGTCTCCACCCACTCAGTATGGG
GAAACTCCATCGCATAAAACCCCTCCCCCCAACCTAAAGACGACGTACTCCAAAAGCTCGAGAACTAATC
GAGGTGCCTGGACGGCGCCCGGTACTCCGTGGAGTCACATGAAGCGACGGCTGAGGACGGAAAGGCCCTT
TTCCTTTGTGTGGGTGACTCACCCGCCCGCTCTCCCGAGCGCCGCGTCCTCCATTTTGAGCTCCCTGCAG
CAGGGCCGGGAAGCGGCCATCTTTCCGCTCACGCAACTGGTGCCGACCGGGCCAGCCTTGCCGCCCAGGG
CGGGGCGATACACGGCGGCGCGAGGCCAGGCACCAGAGCAGGCCGGCCAGCTTGAGACTACCCCCGTCCG
ATTCTCGGTGGCCGCGCTCGCAGGCCCCGCCTCGCCGAACATGTGCGCTGGGACGCACGGGCCCCGTCGC
CGCCCGCGGCCCCAAAAACCGAAATACCAGTGTGCAGATCTTGGCCCGCATTTACAAGACTATCTTGCCA
GAAAAAAAGCGTCGCAGCAGGTCATCAAAAATTTTAAATGGCTAGAGACTTATCGAAAGCAGCGAGACAG
GCGCGAAGGTGCCACCAGATTCGCACGCGGCGGCCCCAGCGCCCAAGCCAGGCCTCAACTCAAGCACGAG
GCGAAGGGGCTCCTTAAGCGCAAGGCCTCGAACTCTCCCACCCACTTCCAACCCGAAGCTCGGGATCAAG
AATCACGTACTGCAGCCAGGGGCGTGGAAGTAATTCAAGGCACGCAAGGGCCATAACCCGTAAAGAGGCC
AGGCCCGCGGGAACCACACACGGCACTTACCTGTGTTCTGGCGGCAAACCCGTTGCGAAAAAGAACGTTC
ACGGCGACTACTGCACTTATATACGGTTCTCCCCCACCCTCGGGAAAAAGGCGGAGCCAGTACACGACAT
CACTTTCCCAGTTTACCCCGCGCCACCTTCTCTAGGCACCGGTTCAATTGCCGACCCCTCCCCCCAACTT
CTCGGGGACTGTGGGCGATGTGCGCTCTGCCCACTGACGGGCACCGGAGCCTCTAGGCGAGACCCTGTCT
CACAAAATAAAGTAAGCCCGGACTGAGTGCGGAAAGGCGGGCCTGGCGGGTCTGGTCTCCCCATGCGGGC
CACCAGAGGCCCTGCAGCCTTCAGTCGCTTGAAGGGGTAATGGCGCTTCCACTCACAAACATGGCGGACA
GAGCGTGTGAACGAGATGAACAGCCCCTCAAAAATATGGCCGCCGAGGCTGGACGGCCGTGCCCCAGCAG
CACCGCCTCCGCGCCCCACGTGATCTCTCGCCGGGCACAGCGCTGACCGCGGAGGTCCAACCGGAAGAAT
GTCCGGATTGGACATTCGGAAGAGGGCCCGCCTTCCCTGGGGAATCTCTGCGCACGCGCAGAACGCTTCG
ACCAATGAAAACACAGGAAGCCGTCCGCGCAACCGCGTTGCGTCACTTCTGCCGCCCCTGTTTCAAGGTA
TATAGCCGTAGACGGAACTTCGCCTTTCTCTCGGCCTTAGCGCCATTTTTTTGGGTGAGTGTTTTTTGGT
TCCTGCGTTGGGATTCCGTGTACAATCCATAGACATCTGACCTCGGCACTTAGCATCATCACAGCAAACT
AACTGTAGCCTTTCTCTCTTTCCCTGTAGAAACCTCTGCACCTGAGGCCACCATGTTGAGCAAGGGCGAG
GAGCTGTTCACCGGGGTGGTGCCCATCCTGGTCGAGCTGGACGGCGACGTAAACGGCCACAAGTTCAGCG
TGTCCGGCGAGGGCGAGGGCGATGCCACCTACGGCAAGCTGACCCTGAAGTTCATCTGCACCACCGGCAA
GCTGCCCGTGCCCTGGCCCACCCTCGTGACCACCCTGACCTACGGCGTGCAGTGCTTCAGCCGCTACCCC
GACCACATGAAGCAGCACGACTTCTTCAAGTCCGCCATGCCCGAAGGCTACGTCCAGGAGCGCACCATCT
TCTTCAAGGACGACGGCAACTACAAGACCCGCGCCGAGGTGAAGTTCGAGGGCGACACCCTGGTGAACCG
CATCGAGCTGAAGGGCATCGACTTCAAGGAGGACGGCAACATCCTGGGGCACAAGCTGGAGTACAACTAC
AACAGCCACAACGTCTATATCATGGCCGACAAGCAGAAGAACGGCATCAAGGTGAACTTCAAGATCCGCC
ACAACATCGAGGACGGCAGCGTGCAGCTCGCCGACCACTACCAGCAGAACACCCCCATCGGCGACGGCCC
CGTGCTGCTGCCCGACAACCACTACCTGAGCACCCAGTCCGCCCTGAGCAAAGACCCCAACGAGAAGCGC
GATCACATGGTCCTGCTGGAGTTCGTGACCGCCGCCGGGATCACTCTCGGCATGGACGAGCTGTACAAGG
GCAGTGGAGCTACTAACTTCAGCCTGCTGAAGCAGGCTGGTGACGTCGAGGAGAATCCTGGCCCCATGAC
CGAGTACAAGCCCACGGTGCGCCTCGCCACCCGCGACGACGTCCCCAGGGCCGTACGCACCCTCGCCGCC
GCGTTCGCCGACTACCCCGCCACGCGCCACACCGTCGATCCGGACCGCCACATCGAGCGGGTCACCGAGC
TGCAAGAACTCTTCCTCACGCGCGTCGGGCTCGACATCGGCAAGGTGTGGGTCGCGGACGACGGCGCCGC
GGTGGCGGTCTGGACCACGCCGGAGAGCGTCGAAGCGGGGGCGGTGTTCGCCGAGATCGGCCCGCGCATG
GCCGAGTTGAGCGGTTCCCGGCTGGCCGCGCAGCAACAGATGGAAGGCCTCCTGGCGCCGCACCGGCCCA
AGGAGCCCGCGTGGTTCCTGGCCACCGTCGGCGTCTCGCCCGACCACCAGGGCAAGGGTCTGGGCAGCGC
CGTCGTGCTCCCCGGAGTGGAGGCGGCCGAGCGCGCCGGGGTGCCCGCCTTCCTGGAGACCTCCGCGCCC
CGCAACCTCCCCTTCTACGAGCGGCTCGGCTTCACCGTCACCGCCGACGTCGAGGTGCCCGAAGGACCGC
GCACCTGGTGCATGACCCGCAAGCCCGGTGCCTGATTCGAAGGCCTGTCGTGAATTCACTCCTCAGGTGC
AGGCTGCCTATCAGAAGGTGGTGGCTGGTGTGGCCAATGCCCTGGCTCACAAATACCACTGAGATCTTTT
TCCCTCTGCCAAAAATTATGGGGACATCATGAAGCCCCTTGAGCATCTGACTTCTGGCTAATAAAGGAAA
TTTATTTTCATTGCAATAGTGTGTTGGAATTTTTTGTGTCTCTCACTCGGAAGGACATATGGGAGGGCAA
ATCATTTAAAACATCAGAATGAGTATTTGGTTTAGAGTTTGGCAACATATGCCATATGCTGGCTGCCATG
AACTAGCTACTCGGGACCCCTTACCGAAACATCGCCGCATTCTGCAGAGGAGTCGAGTGTATGTAAACTT
CTGACCCACTGGGAATGTGATGAAAGAAATAAAAGCTGAAATGAATCATTCTCTCTACTATTATTCTGAT
ATTTCACATTCTTAAAATAAAGTGGTGATCCTAACTGACCTAAGACAGGGAATTTTTACTAGGATTAAAT
GTCAGGAATTGTGAAAAAGTGAGTTTAAATGTATTTGGCTAAGGTGTATGTAAACTTCCGACTTCAACTG
TATAGGGATCCGCTTCCTCGCTCACTGACTCGCTGCGCTCGGTCGTTCGGCTGCGGCGAGCGGTATCAGC
TCACTCAAAGGCGGTAATACGGTTATCCACAGAATCAGGGGATAACGCAGGAAAGAACATGTGAGCAAAA
GGCCAGCAAAAGGCCAGGAACCGTAAAAAGGCCGCGTTGCTGGCGTTTTTCCATAGGCTCCGCCCCCCTG
ACGAGCATCACAAAAATCGACGCTCAAGTCAGAGGTGGCGAAACCCGACAGGACTATAAAGATACCAGGC
GTTTCCCCCTGGAAGCTCCCTCGTGCGCTCTCCTGTTCCGACCCTGCCGCTTACCGGATACCTGTCCGCC
TTTCTCCCTTCGGGAAGCGTGGCGCTTTCTCATAGCTCACGCTGTAGGTATCTCAGTTCGGTGTAGGTCG
TTCGCTCCAAGCTGGGCTGTGTGCACGAACCCCCCGTTCAGCCCGACCGCTGCGCCTTATCCGGTAACTA
TCGTCTTGAGTCCAACCCGGTAAGACACGACTTATCGCCACTGGCAGCAGCCACTGGTAACAGGATTAGC
AGAGCGAGGTATGTAGGCGGTGCTACAGAGTTCTTGAAGTGGTGGCCTAACTACGGCTACACTAGAAGAA
CAGTATTTGGTATCTGCGCTCTGCTGAAGCCAGTTACCTTCGGAAAAAGAGTTGGTAGCTCTTGATCCGG
CAAACAAACCACCGCTGGTAGCGGTGGTTTTTTTGTTTGCAAGCAGCAGATTACGCGCAGAAAAAAAGGA
TCTCAAGAAGATCCTTTGATCTTTTCTACGGGGTCTGACGCTCAGTGGAACGAAAACTCACGTTAAGGGA
TTTTGGTCATGAGATTATCAAAAAGGATCTTCACCTAGATCCTTTTAAATTAAAAATGAAGTTTTAAATC
AATCTAAAGTATATATGAGTAAACTTGGTCTGACAGTTACCAATGCTTAATCAGTGAGGCACCTATCTCA
GCGATCTGTCTATTTCGTTCATCCATAGTTGCCTGACTCCCCGTCGTGTAGATAACTACGATACGGGAGG
GCTTACCATCTGGCCCCAGTGCTGCAATGATACCGCGAGACCCACGCTCACCGGCTCCAGATTTATCAGC
AATAAACCAGCCAGCCGGAAGGGCCGAGCGCAGAAGTGGTCCTGCAACTTTATCCGCCTCCATCCAGTCT
ATTAATTGTTGCCGGGAAGCTAGAGTAAGTAGTTCGCCAGTTAATAGTTTGCGCAACGTTGTTGCCATTG
CTACAGGCATCGTGGTGTCACGCTCGTCGTTTGGTATGGCTTCATTCAGCTCCGGTTCCCAACGATCAAG
GCGAGTTACATGATCCCCCATGTTGTGCAAAAAAGCGGTTAGCTCCTTCGGTCCTCCGATCGTTGTCAGA
AGTAAGTTGGCCGCAGTGTTATCACTCATGGTTATGGCAGCACTGCATAATTCTCTTACTGTCATGCCAT
CCGTAAGATGCTTTTCTGTGACTGGTGAGTACTCAACCAAGTCATTCTGAGAATAGTGTATGCGGCGACC
GAGTTGCTCTTGCCCGGCGTCAATACGGGATAATACCGCGCCACATAGCAGAACTTTAAAAGTGCTCATC
ATTGGAAAACGTTCTTCGGGGCGAAAACTCTCAAGGATCTTACCGCTGTTGAGATCCAGTTCGATGTAAC
CCACTCGTGCACCCAACTGATCTTCAGCATCTTTTACTTTCACCAGCGTTTCTGGGTGAGCAAAAACAGG
AAGGCAAAATGCCGCAAAAAAGGGAATAAGGGCGACACGGAAATGTTGAATACTCATACTCTTCCTTTTT
CAATATTATTGAAGCATTTATCAGGGTTATTGTCTCATGAGCGGATACATATTTGAATGTATTTAGAAAA
ATAAACAAATAGGGGTTCCGCGCACATTTCCCCGAAAAGTGCCACCTGATGCGGTGTGAAATACCGCACA
GATGCGTAAGGAGAAAATACCGCATCAGGAAATTGTAAGCGTTAATATTTTGTTAAAATT
