Features (pLannotate 1.2.2; 12 found; start..end, strand, type, name):
    299..320     -  promoter       SV40 promoter (fragment): SV40 enhancer and early promoter
    324..548     -  polyA_signal   bGH poly(A) signal: bovine growth hormone polyadenylation signal
    829..2010    -  promoter       EF-1α promoter: strong constitutive promoter for human elongation factor EF-1α
   2643..3359    +  CDS            EGFP: EGFP is a basic (constitutively fluorescent) green fluorescent protein published in 1996, derived from Aequorea victoria. It is reported to be a rapidly-maturing weak dimer with moderate acid sensitivity.
   3426..4025    +  CDS            PuroR: puromycin N-acetyltransferase; pac from Streptomyces alboniger; confers resistance to puromycin
   4039..4119    +  CDS            HBB (fragment): HBB_PONPY - Experimental evidence at transcript level: Swiss-Prot protein existence level 2. Involved in oxygen transport from the lung to the various peripheral tissues. From Pongo pygmaeus (Bornean orangutan).
   4190..4245    +  polyA_signal   β-globin poly(A) signal: rabbit β-globin polyadenylation signal (Gil and Proudfoot, 1987)
   4808..5396    -  rep_origin     ori: high-copy-number ColE1/pMB1/pBR322/pUC origin of replication
   5567..6427    -  CDS            AmpR: β-lactamase; bla; confers resistance to ampicillin, carbenicillin, and related antibiotics
   6428..6532    -  promoter       AmpR promoter: bla
   6559..6609    +  misc_feature   bom (fragment): basis of mobility region from pBR322
   6610..6640    -  rep_origin     M13 ori (fragment): M13 bacteriophage origin of replication; arrow indicates direction of (+) strand synthesis
>Addgene plasmid #60511 | pSBbi-GP | analyzer sequence | sequence record 97535
GGATCCCTATACAGTTGAAGTCGGAAGTTTACATACACTTAAGTTGGAGTCATTAAAACTCGTTTTTCAA
CTACTCCACAAATTTCTTGTTAACAAACAATAGTTTTGGCAAGTCAGTTAGGACATCTACTTTGTGCATG
ACACAAGTCATTTTTCCAACAATTGTTTACAGACAGATTATTTCACTTATAATTCACTGTATCACAATTC
CAGTGGGTCAGAAGTTTACATACACTAAGTTCGACTCCTCTGCAGAATGCGGCGATGTTTCGGTAAGGGG
TCCGCTATCTAGTAGGCCCAGCTGGTTCTTTCCGCCTCAGAAGCCATAGAGCCCACCGCATCCCCAGCAT
GCCTGCTATTGTCTTCCCAATCCTCCCCCTTGCTGTCCTGCCCCACCCCACCCCCCAGAATAGAATGACA
CCTACTCAGACAATGCGATGCAATTTCCTCATTTTATTAGGAAAGGACAGTGGGAGTGGCACCTTCCAGG
GTCAAGGAAGGCACGGGGGAGGGGCAAACAACAGATGGCTGGCAACTAGAAGGCACAGTCGAGGCTGATC
AGCGAGCTCTAGAGAATTGATCCCCAAGCTTGGCCTGACAGGCCTTCGAATTAGAGAGAAGGAAAGACGC
AACCAGGAAGCCCACCAAGAGAAAGAGGCATTTCCTGAAAAGATTCCCCTTTTTGGAGAGCCCTACAAGG
TATTTACTGAACACTAGACATTGAAGTCCTGATTTATCACAATGTTGAACCCTATGATGAAACAATTCAG
TATAATTGAGTTCGAAACTCGAGCCATGGTGGCCTCAGAGGCCAGCTTGGGGTAGTTTTCACGACACCTT
AAATGGAAGAAAAAAACTTTGAACCACTGTCTGAGGCTTGAGAATGAACCAAGATCCAAACTCAAAAAGG
GCAAATTCCAAGGAGAATTACATCAAGTGCCAAGCTGGCCTAACTTCAGTCTCCACCCACTCAGTATGGG
GAAACTCCATCGCATAAAACCCCTCCCCCCAACCTAAAGACGACGTACTCCAAAAGCTCGAGAACTAATC
GAGGTGCCTGGACGGCGCCCGGTACTCCGTGGAGTCACATGAAGCGACGGCTGAGGACGGAAAGGCCCTT
TTCCTTTGTGTGGGTGACTCACCCGCCCGCTCTCCCGAGCGCCGCGTCCTCCATTTTGAGCTCCCTGCAG
CAGGGCCGGGAAGCGGCCATCTTTCCGCTCACGCAACTGGTGCCGACCGGGCCAGCCTTGCCGCCCAGGG
CGGGGCGATACACGGCGGCGCGAGGCCAGGCACCAGAGCAGGCCGGCCAGCTTGAGACTACCCCCGTCCG
ATTCTCGGTGGCCGCGCTCGCAGGCCCCGCCTCGCCGAACATGTGCGCTGGGACGCACGGGCCCCGTCGC
CGCCCGCGGCCCCAAAAACCGAAATACCAGTGTGCAGATCTTGGCCCGCATTTACAAGACTATCTTGCCA
GAAAAAAAGCGTCGCAGCAGGTCATCAAAAATTTTAAATGGCTAGAGACTTATCGAAAGCAGCGAGACAG
GCGCGAAGGTGCCACCAGATTCGCACGCGGCGGCCCCAGCGCCCAGGCCAAGCCTCAACTCAAGCACGAG
GCGAAGGGGCTCCTTAAGCGCAAGGCCTCGAACTCTCCCACCCACTTCCAACCCGAAGCTCGGGATCAAG
AATCACGTACTGCAGCCAGGGGCGTGGAAGTAATTCAAGGCACGCAAGGGCCATAACCCGTAAAGAGGCC
AGGCCCGCGGGAACCACACACGGCACTTACCTGTGTTCTGGCGGCAAACCCGTTGCGAAAAAGAACGTTC
ACGGCGACTACTGCACTTATATACGGTTCTCCCCCACCCTCGGGAAAAAGGCGGAGCCAGTACACGACAT
CACTTTCCCAGTTTACCCCGCGCCACCTTCTCTAGGCACCGGTTCAATTGCCGACCCCTCCCCCCAACTT
CTCGGGGACTGTGGGCGATGTGCGCTCTGCCCACTGACGGGCACCGGAGCCTCTAGGCGAGACCCTGTCT
CACAAAATAAAGTAAGCCCGGACTGAGTGCGGAAAGGCGGGCCTGGCGGGTCTGGTCTCCCCATGCGGGC
CACCAGAGGCCCTGCAGCCTTCAGTCGCTTGAAGGGGTAATGGCGCTTCCACTCACAAACATGGCGGACA
GAGCGTGTGAACGAGATGAACAGCCCCTCAAAAATATGGCCGCCGAGGCTGGACGGCCGTGCCCCAGCAG
CACCGCCTCCGCGCCCCACGTGATCTCTCGCCGGGCACAGCGCTGACCGCGGAGGTCCAACCGGAAGAAT
GTCCGGATTGGACATTCGGAAGAGGGCCCGCCTTCCCTGGGGAATCTCTGCGCACGCGCAGAACGCTTCG
ACCAATGAAAACACAGGAAGCCGTCCGCGCAACCGCGTTGCGTCACTTCTGCCGCCCCTGTTTCAAGGTA
TATAGCCGTAGACGGAACTTCGCCTTTCTCTCGGCCTTAGCGCCATTTTTTTGGGTGAGTGTTTTTTGGT
TCCTGCGTTGGGATTCCGTGTACAATCCATAGACATCTGACCTCGGCACTTAGCATCATCACAGCAAACT
AACTGTAGCCTTTCTCTCTTTCCCTGTAGAAACCTCTGCACCTGAGGCCACCATGTTGAGCAAGGGCGAG
GAGCTGTTCACCGGGGTGGTGCCCATCCTGGTCGAGCTGGACGGCGACGTAAACGGCCACAAGTTCAGCG
TGTCCGGCGAGGGCGAGGGCGATGCCACCTACGGCAAGCTGACCCTGAAGTTCATCTGCACCACCGGCAA
GCTGCCCGTGCCCTGGCCCACCCTCGTGACCACCCTGACCTACGGCGTGCAGTGCTTCAGCCGCTACCCC
GACCACATGAAGCAGCACGACTTCTTCAAGTCCGCCATGCCCGAAGGCTACGTCCAGGAGCGCACCATCT
TCTTCAAGGACGACGGCAACTACAAGACCCGCGCCGAGGTGAAGTTCGAGGGCGACACCCTGGTGAACCG
CATCGAGCTGAAGGGCATCGACTTCAAGGAGGACGGCAACATCCTGGGGCACAAGCTGGAGTACAACTAC
AACAGCCACAACGTCTATATCATGGCCGACAAGCAGAAGAACGGCATCAAGGTGAACTTCAAGATCCGCC
ACAACATCGAGGACGGCAGCGTGCAGCTCGCCGACCACTACCAGCAGAACACCCCCATCGGCGACGGCCC
CGTGCTGCTGCCCGACAACCACTACCTGAGCACCCAGTCCGCCCTGAGCAAAGACCCCAACGAGAAGCGC
GATCACATGGTCCTGCTGGAGTTCGTGACCGCCGCCGGGATCACTCTCGGCATGGACGAGCTGTACAAGG
GCAGTGGAGCTACTAACTTCAGCCTGCTGAAGCAGGCTGGTGACGTCGAGGAGAATCCTGGCCCCATGAC
CGAGTACAAGCCCACGGTGCGCCTCGCCACCCGCGACGACGTCCCCAGGGCCGTACGCACCCTCGCCGCC
GCGTTCGCCGACTACCCCGCCACGCGCCACACCGTCGATCCGGACCGCCACATCGAGCGGGTCACCGAGC
TGCAAGAACTCTTCCTCACGCGCGTCGGGCTCGACATCGGCAAGGTGTGGGTCGCGGACGACGGCGCCGC
GGTGGCGGTCTGGACCACGCCGGAGAGCGTCGAAGCGGGGGCGGTGTTCGCCGAGATCGGCCCGCGCATG
GCCGAGTTGAGCGGTTCCCGGCTGGCCGCGCAGCAACAGATGGAAGGCCTCCTGGCGCCGCACCGGCCCA
AGGAGCCCGCGTGGTTCCTGGCCACCGTCGGCGTCTCGCCCGACCACCAGGGCAAGGGTCTGGGCAGCGC
CGTCGTGCTCCCCGGAGTGGAGGCGGCCGAGCGCGCCGGGGTGCCCGCCTTCCTGGAGACCTCCGCGCCC
CGCAACCTCCCCTTCTACGAGCGGCTCGGCTTCACCGTCACCGCCGACGTCGAGGTGCCCGAAGGACCGC
GCACCTGGTGCATGACCCGCAAGCCCGGTGCCTGATTCGAAGGCCTGTCGTGAATTCACTCCTCAGGTGC
AGGCTGCCTATCAGAAGGTGGTGGCTGGTGTGGCCAATGCCCTGGCTCACAAATACCACTGAGATCTTTT
TCCCTCTGCCAAAAATTATGGGGACATCATGAAGCCCCTTGAGCATCTGACTTCTGGCTAATAAAGGAAA
TTTATTTTCATTGCAATAGTGTGTTGGAATTTTTTGTGTCTCTCACTCGGAAGGACATATGGGAGGGCAA
ATCATTTAAAACATCAGAATGAGTATTTGGTTTAGAGTTTGGCAACATATGCCATATGCTGGCTGCCATG
AACTAGCTACTCGGGACCCCTTACCGAAACATCGCCGCATTCTGCAGAGGAGTCGAGTGTATGTAAACTT
CTGACCCACTGGGAATGTGATGAAAGAAATAAAAGCTGAAATGAATCATTCTCTCTACTATTATTCTGAT
ATTTCACATTCTTAAAATAAAGTGGTGATCCTAACTGACCTAAGACAGGGAATTTTTACTAGGATTAAAT
GTCAGGAATTGTGAAAAAGTGAGTTTAAATGTATTTGGCTAAGGTGTATGTAAACTTCCGACTTCAACTG
TATAGGGATCCGCTTCCTCGCTCACTGACTCGCTGCGCTCGGTCGTTCGGCTGCGGCGAGCGGTATCAGC
TCACTCAAAGGCGGTAATACGGTTATCCACAGAATCAGGGGATAACGCAGGAAAGAACATGTGAGCAAAA
GGCCAGCAAAAGGCCAGGAACCGTAAAAAGGCCGCGTTGCTGGCGTTTTTCCATAGGCTCCGCCCCCCTG
ACGAGCATCACAAAAATCGACGCTCAAGTCAGAGGTGGCGAAACCCGACAGGACTATAAAGATACCAGGC
GTTTCCCCCTGGAAGCTCCCTCGTGCGCTCTCCTGTTCCGACCCTGCCGCTTACCGGATACCTGTCCGCC
TTTCTCCCTTCGGGAAGCGTGGCGCTTTCTCATAGCTCACGCTGTAGGTATCTCAGTTCGGTGTAGGTCG
TTCGCTCCAAGCTGGGCTGTGTGCACGAACCCCCCGTTCAGCCCGACCGCTGCGCCTTATCCGGTAACTA
TCGTCTTGAGTCCAACCCGGTAAGACACGACTTATCGCCACTGGCAGCAGCCACTGGTAACAGGATTAGC
AGAGCGAGGTATGTAGGCGGTGCTACAGAGTTCTTGAAGTGGTGGCCTAACTACGGCTACACTAGAAGAA
CAGTATTTGGTATCTGCGCTCTGCTGAAGCCAGTTACCTTCGGAAAAAGAGTTGGTAGCTCTTGATCCGG
CAAACAAACCACCGCTGGTAGCGGTGGTTTTTTTGTTTGCAAGCAGCAGATTACGCGCAGAAAAAAAGGA
TCTCAAGAAGATCCTTTGATCTTTTCTACGGGGTCTGACGCTCAGTGGAACGAAAACTCACGTTAAGGGA
TTTTGGTCATGAGATTATCAAAAAGGATCTTCACCTAGATCCTTTTAAATTAAAAATGAAGTTTTAAATC
AATCTAAAGTATATATGAGTAAACTTGGTCTGACAGTTACCAATGCTTAATCAGTGAGGCACCTATCTCA
GCGATCTGTCTATTTCGTTCATCCATAGTTGCCTGACTCCCCGTCGTGTAGATAACTACGATACGGGAGG
GCTTACCATCTGGCCCCAGTGCTGCAATGATACCGCGAGACCCACGCTCACCGGCTCCAGATTTATCAGC
AATAAACCAGCCAGCCGGAAGGGCCGAGCGCAGAAGTGGTCCTGCAACTTTATCCGCCTCCATCCAGTCT
ATTAATTGTTGCCGGGAAGCTAGAGTAAGTAGTTCGCCAGTTAATAGTTTGCGCAACGTTGTTGCCATTG
CTACAGGCATCGTGGTGTCACGCTCGTCGTTTGGTATGGCTTCATTCAGCTCCGGTTCCCAACGATCAAG
GCGAGTTACATGATCCCCCATGTTGTGCAAAAAAGCGGTTAGCTCCTTCGGTCCTCCGATCGTTGTCAGA
AGTAAGTTGGCCGCAGTGTTATCACTCATGGTTATGGCAGCACTGCATAATTCTCTTACTGTCATGCCAT
CCGTAAGATGCTTTTCTGTGACTGGTGAGTACTCAACCAAGTCATTCTGAGAATAGTGTATGCGGCGACC
GAGTTGCTCTTGCCCGGCGTCAATACGGGATAATACCGCGCCACATAGCAGAACTTTAAAAGTGCTCATC
ATTGGAAAACGTTCTTCGGGGCGAAAACTCTCAAGGATCTTACCGCTGTTGAGATCCAGTTCGATGTAAC
CCACTCGTGCACCCAACTGATCTTCAGCATCTTTTACTTTCACCAGCGTTTCTGGGTGAGCAAAAACAGG
AAGGCAAAATGCCGCAAAAAAGGGAATAAGGGCGACACGGAAATGTTGAATACTCATACTCTTCCTTTTT
CAATATTATTGAAGCATTTATCAGGGTTATTGTCTCATGAGCGGATACATATTTGAATGTATTTAGAAAA
ATAAACAAATAGGGGTTCCGCGCACATTTCCCCGAAAAGTGCCACCTGATGCGGTGTGAAATACCGCACA
GATGCGTAAGGAGAAAATACCGCATCAGGAAATTGTAAGCGTTAATATTTTGTTAAAATT
