>Addgene plasmid #60511 | pSBbi-GP | addgene partial sequence | sequence record 100456 | BGH-rev 5'-TAGAAGGCACAGTCGAGG-3'
GCTTGGCCTGACAGGCCTTCGAATTAGTGAGAAGGAAAGACGCAACCAGGAAGCCCACCAAGAGAAAGAG
GCATTTCCTGAAAAGATTCCCCTTTTTGGAGAGCCCTACAAGGTATTTACTGAACACTAGACATTGAAGT
CCTGATTTATCACAATGTTGAACCCTATGATGAAACAATTCAGTATAATTGAGTTCGAAACTCGAGCCAT
GGTGGCCTCAGAGGCCAGCTTGGGGTAGTTTTCACGACACCTTAAATGGAAGAAAAAAACTTTGAACCAC
TGTCTGAGGCTTGAGAATGAACCAAGATCCAAACTCAAAAAGGGCAAATTCCAAGGAGAATTACATCAAG
TGCCAAGCTGGCCTAACTTCAGTCTCCACCCACTCAGTATGGGGAAACTCCATCGCATAAAACCCCTCCC
CCCAACCTAAAGACGACGTACTCCAAAAGCTCGAGAACTAATCGAGGTGCCTGGACGGCGCCCGGTACTC
CGTGGAGTCACATGAAGCGACGGCTGAGGACGGAAAGGCCCTTTTCCTTTGTGTGGGTGACTCACCCGCC
CGCTCTCCCGAGCGCCGCGTCCTCCATTTTGAGCTCCCTGCAGCAGGGCCGGGAAGCGGCCATCTTTCCG
CTCACGCAACTGGTGCCGACCGGGCCAGCCTTGCCGCCCAGGGCGGGGCGATACACGGCGGCGCGAGGCC
AGGCACCAGAGCAGGCCGGCCAGCTTGAGACTACCCCCGTCCGATTCTCGGTGGCCGCGCTCGCAGGCCC
CGCCTCGCCGAACATGTGCGCTGGGACGCACGGGCCCCGTCGCCGCCCGCGG
