>Addgene plasmid #60511 | pSBbi-GP | addgene partial sequence | sequence record 100457 | EGFP-C 5'-CATGGTCCTGCTGGAGTTCGTG-3'
GAGCTGTACAAGGGCAGTGGAGCTACTAACTTCAGCCTGCTGAAGCAGGCTGGTGACGTCGAGGAGAATC
CTGGCCCCATGACCGAGTACAAGCCCACGGTGCGCCTCGCCACCCGCGACGACGTCCCCAGGGCCGTACG
CACCCTCGCCGCCGCGTTCGCCGACTACCCCGCCACGCGCCACACCGTCGATCCGGACCGCCACATCGAG
CGGGTCACCGAGCTGCAAGAACTCTTCCTCACGCGCGTCGGGCTCGACATCGGCAAGGTGTGGGTCGCGG
ACGACGGCGCCGCGGTGGCGGTCTGGACCACGCCGGAGAGCGTCGAAGCGGGGGCGGTGTTCGCCGAGAT
CGGCCCGCGCATGGCCGAGTTGAGCGGTTCCCGGCTGGCCGCGCAGCAACAGATGGAAGGCCTCCTGGCG
CCGCACCGGCCCAAGGAGCCCGCGTGGTTCCTGGCCACCGTCGGCGTCTCGCCCGACCACCAGGGCAAGG
GTCTGGGCAGCGCCGTCGTGCTCCCCGGAGTGGAGGCGGCCGAGCGCGCCGGGGTGCCCGCCTTCCTGGA
GACCTCCGCGCCCCGCAACCTCCCCTTCTACGAGCGGCTCGGCTTCACCGTCACCGCCGACGTCGAGGTG
CCCGAAGGACCGCGCACCTGGTGCATGACCCGCAAGCCCGGTGCCTGATTCGAAGGCCTGTCGTGAATTC
ACTCCTCAGGTGCAGGCTGCCTATCAGAAGGTGGTGGCTGGTGTGGCCAATGCCCTGGCTCACAAATACC
ACTGAGATCTTTTTCCCTCTGCCAAAAATTATGGGGACATCATGAAGCCCCTTGAGCATCTGACTTCTGG
CT
